Addgene plasmid #115692: pLV-PGK-SNAP-MDMUT-OCT4
Purpose: Constitutive expression of an OCT4 (Pou5f1) protein tagged with SNAP-tag and a non-functional mitotic degron (MDMUT) for control
Depositing lab: David Suter. Depositing organization: Swiss Federal Institute of Technology (EPFL). Publication: Dynamic regulation of chromatin accessibility by pluripotency transcription factors across the cell cycle. Friman ET, Deluz C, Meireles-Filho AC, Govindan S, Gardeux V, Deplancke B, Suter DM. Elife. 2019 Dec 3;8. pii: 50087. doi: 10.7554/eLife.50087. PubMed 31794382.
Backbone
  Vector backbone: pLV
  Vector type: Lentiviral
Growth in bacteria
  Bacterial resistance: Ampicillin, 100 μg/mL
  Growth temperature: 30°C
  Growth strain: NEB Stable
  Copy number: Unknown
Gene/Insert
  Gene/Insert name: SNAP-MDMUT-OCT4
  Species: Synthetic
  Insert size (bp): 1854
  Cloning method: Unknown
  Sequencing primers: 5′ Unknown
Terms and licenses: Academic/Nonprofit Terms; Industry Terms: Not Available to Industry
How to cite: pLV-PGK-SNAP-MDMUT-OCT4 was a gift from David Suter (Addgene plasmid # 115692 ; http://n2t.net/addgene:115692 ; RRID:Addgene_115692)
