[The description below was written by a language model from this plasmid's Addgene catalogue record and pLannotate feature annotations shown in this document.]
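Description:
pLV-PGK-SNAP-MDMUT-OCT4 is an 8.5 kb third-generation-style, self-inactivating HIV-1 lentiviral transfer plasmid built on a pLV backbone. In bacteria it is maintained through a high-copy ColE1/pUC-type origin and selected with ampicillin (AmpR/β-lactamase). The backbone also carries an f1 origin, an SV40 origin, and remnants of a pBluescript-type cloning region (lac promoter/operator, lacZα and lacI fragments, T3 and T7 promoters). The viral portion begins with an RSV enhancer/promoter fused to a truncated 5' LTR, which drives Tat-independent production of genomic RNA in packaging cells. It continues with the Ψ packaging signal extending into a gag fragment, the RRE for Rev-dependent nuclear export, and the cPPT/CTS, which aids nuclear import of the reverse-transcribed genome. It ends with a ΔU3 3' LTR followed by an SV40 polyadenylation signal. No mammalian selection marker or fluorescent reporter is annotated.

The payload is a single fusion open reading frame of about 1.85 kb, expressed constitutively from the human PGK promoter and followed by a WPRE to enhance transcript processing and expression. It consists of an N-terminal SNAP-tag, which is covalently labelled by benzylguanine-derived dyes. This is followed by a fragment of mouse cyclin B1 (Ccnb1) that corresponds to the mitotic degron, here in a mutated, non-functional form (MDMUT), and then by full-length mouse OCT4 (Pou5f1). The record does not state which degron residues are altered. Because the degron is inactive, the OCT4 fusion should not undergo cyclin B1-like destruction at mitosis. The construct therefore serves as the matched control for a functional degron version in experiments on how pluripotency transcription factors act across the cell cycle, such as on chromatin accessibility.
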