Features (pLannotate 1.2.2; 28 found; start..end, strand, type, name):
     49..70      +  protein_bind   CAP binding site: CAP binding activates transcription in the presence of cAMP. E. coli catabolite activator protein
     85..115     +  promoter       lac promoter: promoter for the E. coli lac operon
    123..139     +  protein_bind   lac operator: The lac repressor binds to the lac operator to inhibit transcription in E. coli. This inhibition can be relieved by adding lactose or isopropyl-β-D-thiogalactopyranoside (IPTG). lac repressor encoded by lacI
    184..202     +  promoter       T3 promoter: promoter for bacteriophage T3 RNA polymerase
    230..456     +  promoter       RSV promoter: Rous sarcoma virus enhancer/promoter
    457..637     +  LTR            5' LTR (truncated): truncated 5' long terminal repeat (LTR) from HIV-1
    684..809     +  misc_feature   HIV-1 Ψ: packaging signal of human immunodeficiency virus type 1
    793..1156    +  CDS            HIV-1 gag (fragment): gag protein from human immunodeficiency virus 1; gag
   1302..1535    +  misc_feature   RRE: The Rev response element (RRE) of HIV-1 allows for Rev-dependent mRNA export from the nucleus to the cytoplasm.
   1912..2012    +  CDS            Rev (fragment): human immunodeficiency virus 1 (HIV-1) Rev protein; rev; enhances nuclear export of unspliced and incompletely spliced viral mRNAs
   2031..2148    +  misc_feature   cPPT/CTS: central polypurine tract and central termination sequence of HIV-1
   2168..2191    -  misc_feature   MCS (fragment): pBluescript multiple cloning site
   2194..2704    +  promoter       hPGK promoter: human phosphoglycerate kinase 1 promoter
   2719..3264    +  CDS            SNAP-tag®: human O6-alkylguanine-DNA-alkyltransferase variant that forms covalent bonds with benzylguanine derivatives fast-reacting variant, optimized for mammalian expression
   3271..3507    +  CDS            Ccnb1 (fragment): CCNB1_MOUSE - Also known as Ccn-2, Ccnb1-rs13, Cycb, Cycb1. Experimental evidence at protein level: Swiss-Prot protein existence level 1. Essential for the control of the cell cycle at the G2/M (mitosis) transition. From Mus musculus (Mouse).
   3514..4569    +  CDS            Pou5f1: PO5F1_MOUSE - Also known as Oct-3, Oct-4, Otf-3, Otf3. Experimental evidence at protein level: Swiss-Prot protein existence level 1. Transcription factor that binds to the octamer motif (5'- ATTTGCAT-3') (PubMed:1972777, PubMed:1690859, PubMed:1967980, PubMed:17525163, PubMed:23376973). Forms a trimeric complex with SOX2 or SOX15 on DNA and controls the expression of a number of genes involved in embryonic development such as YES1, FGF4, UTF1 and ZFP206 (PubMed:15863505, PubMed:17097055, PubMed:17496161, PubMed:19740739). Critical for early embryogenesis and for embryonic stem cell pluripotenc
   4579..5167    +  misc_feature   WPRE: woodchuck hepatitis virus posttranscriptional regulatory element
   5184..5252    +  CDS            nef (fragment): NEF_HV1Z2 - Experimental evidence at protein level: Swiss-Prot protein existence level 1. Extracellular Nef protein targets CD4(+) T-lymphocytes for apoptosis by interacting with CXCR4 surface receptors. From Human immunodeficiency virus type 1 group M subtype D (isolate Z2/CDC-Z34) (HIV-1).
   5254..5487    +  LTR            3' LTR (ΔU3): self-inactivating 3' long terminal repeat (LTR) from HIV-1
   5559..5680    +  polyA_signal   SV40 poly(A) signal: SV40 polyadenylation signal
   5720..5855    +  rep_origin     SV40 ori: SV40 origin of replication
   5876..5894    -  promoter       T7 promoter: promoter for bacteriophage T7 RNA polymerase
   5902..6057    +  CDS            lacZα (fragment): LacZα fragment of β-galactosidase; lacZ fragment
   6062..6490    +  rep_origin     f1 ori (sequence partly withheld): f1 bacteriophage origin of replication; arrow indicates direction of (+) strand synthesis
   6543..6647    +  promoter       AmpR promoter: bla
   6648..7508    +  CDS            AmpR: β-lactamase; bla; confers resistance to ampicillin, carbenicillin, and related antibiotics
   7679..8267    +  rep_origin     ori: high-copy-number ColE1/pMB1/pBR322/pUC origin of replication
   8450..36      +  CDS            lacI (fragment) (across the origin): lac repressor; lacI; The lac repressor binds to the lac operator to inhibit transcription in E. coli. This inhibition can be relieved by adding lactose or isopropyl-β-D-thiogalactopyranoside (IPTG).
>Addgene plasmid #115692 | pLV-PGK-SNAP-MDMUT-OCT4 | addgene full sequence | sequence record 222650 | Addgene NGS Result
GCACGACAGGTTTCCCGACTGGAAAGCGGGCAGTGAGCGCAACGCAATTAATGTGAGTTAGCTCACTCAT
TAGGCACCCCAGGCTTTACACTTTATGCTTCCGGCTCGTATGTTGTGTGGAATTGTGAGCGGATAACAAT
TTCACACAGGAAACAGCTATGACCATGATTACGCCAAGCGCGCAATTAACCCTCACTAAAGGGAACAAAA
GCTGGAGCTGCAAGCTTAATGTAGTCTTATGCAATACTCTTGTAGTCTTGCAACATGGTAACGATGAGTT
AGCAACATGCCTTACAAGGAGAGAAAAAGCACCGTGCATGCCGATTGGTGGAAGTAAGGTGGTACGATCG
TGCCTTATTAGGAAGGCAACAGACGGGTCTGACATGGATTGGACGAACCACTGAATTGCCGCATTGCAGA
GATATTGTATTTAAGTGCCTAGCTCGATACATAAACGGGTCTCTCTGGTTAGACCAGATCTGAGCCTGGG
AGCTCTCTGGCTAACTAGGGAACCCACTGCTTAAGCCTCAATAAAGCTTGCCTTGAGTGCTTCAAGTAGT
GTGTGCCCGTCTGTTGTGTGACTCTGGTAACTAGAGATCCCTCAGACCCTTTTAGTCAGTGTGGAAAATC
TCTAGCAGTGGCGCCCGAACAGGGACTTGAAAGCGAAAGGGAAACCAGAGGAGCTCTCTCGACGCAGGAC
TCGGCTTGCTGAAGCGCGCACGGCAAGAGGCGAGGGGCGGCGACTGGTGAGTACGCCAAAAATTTTGACT
AGCGGAGGCTAGAAGGAGAGAGATGGGTGCGAGAGCGTCAGTATTAAGCGGGGGAGAATTAGATCGCGAT
GGGAAAAAATTCGGTTAAGGCCAGGGGGAAAGAAAAAATATAAATTAAAACATATAGTATGGGCAAGCAG
GGAGCTAGAACGATTCGCAGTTAATCCTGGCCTGTTAGAAACATCAGAAGGCTGTAGACAAATACTGGGA
CAGCTACAACCATCCCTTCAGACAGGATCAGAAGAACTTAGATCATTATATAATACAGTAGCAACCCTCT
ATTGTGTGCATCAAAGGATAGAGATAAAAGACACCAAGGAAGCTTTAGACAAGATAGAGGAAGAGCAAAA
CAAAAGTAAGACCACCGCACAGCAAGCGGCCGCTGATCTTCAGACCTGGAGGAGGAGATATGAGGGACAA
TTGGAGAAGTGAATTATATAAATATAAAGTAGTAAAAATTGAACCATTAGGAGTAGCACCCACCAAGGCA
AAGAGAAGAGTGGTGCAGAGAGAAAAAAGAGCAGTGGGAATAGGAGCTTTGTTCCTTGGGTTCTTGGGAG
CAGCAGGAAGCACTATGGGCGCAGCGTCAATGACGCTGACGGTACAGGCCAGACAATTATTGTCTGGTAT
AGTGCAGCAGCAGAACAATTTGCTGAGGGCTATTGAGGCGCAACAGCATCTGTTGCAACTCACAGTCTGG
GGCATCAAGCAGCTCCAGGCAAGAATCCTGGCTGTGGAAAGATACCTAAAGGATCAACAGCTCCTGGGGA
TTTGGGGTTGCTCTGGAAAACTCATTTGCACCACTGCTGTGCCTTGGAATGCTAGTTGGAGTAATAAATC
TCTGGAACAGATTTGGAATCACACGACCTGGATGGAGTGGGACAGAGAAATTAACAATTACACAAGCTTA
ATACACTCCTTAATTGAAGAATCGCAAAACCAGCAAGAAAAGAATGAACAAGAATTATTGGAATTAGATA
AATGGGCAAGTTTGTGGAATTGGTTTAACATAACAAATTGGCTGTGGTATATAAAATTATTCATAATGAT
AGTAGGAGGCTTGGTAGGTTTAAGAATAGTTTTTGCTGTACTTTCTATAGTGAATAGAGTTAGGCAGGGA
TATTCACCATTATCGTTTCAGACCCACCTCCCAACCCCGAGGGGACCCGACAGGCCCGAAGGAATAGAAG
AAGAAGGTGGAGAGAGAGACAGAGACAGATCCATTCGATTAGTGAACGGATCTCGACGGTATCGGTTAAC
TTTTAAAAGAAAAGGGGGGATTGGGGGGTACAGTGCAGGGGAAAGAATAGTAGACATAATAGCAACAGAC
ATACAAACTAAAGAATTACAAAAACAAATTACAAAAATTCAAAATTTTATCGATCACGAGACTAGCCTCG
AGAAGCTTGATATCGAATTCCACGGGGTTGGGGTTGCGCCTTTTCCAAGGCAGCCCTGGGTTTGCGCAGG
GACGCGGCTGCTCTGGGCGTGGTTCCGGGAAACGCAGCGGCGCCGACCCTGGGTCTCGCACATTCTTCAC
GTCCGTTCGCAGCGTCACCCGGATCTTCGCCGCTACCCTTGTGGGCCCCCCGGCGACGCTTCCTGCTCCG
CCCCTAAGTCGGGAAGGTTCCTTGCGGTTCGCGGCGTGCCGGACGTGACAAACGGAAGCCGCACGTCTCA
CTAGTACCCTCGCAGACGGACAGCGCCAGGGAGCAATGGCAGCGCGCCGACCGCGATGGGCTGTGGCCAA
TAGCGGCTGCTCAGCAGGGCGCGCCGAGAGCAGCGGCCGGGAAGGGGCGGTGCGGGAGGCGGGGTGTGGG
GCGGTAGTGTGGGCCCTGTTCCTGCCCGCGCGGTGTTCCGCATTCTGCAAGCCTCCGGAGCGCACGTCGG
CAGTCGGCTCCCTCGTTGACCGAATCACCGACCTCTCTCCCCAGGGGGATCCACCGGTATGGACAAAGAC
TGCGAAATGAAGCGCACCACCCTGGATAGCCCTCTGGGCAAGCTGGAACTGTCTGGGTGCGAACAGGGCC
TGCACCGTATCATCTTCCTGGGCAAAGGAACATCTGCCGCCGACGCCGTGGAAGTGCCTGCCCCAGCCGC
CGTGCTGGGCGGACCAGAGCCACTGATGCAGGCCACCGCCTGGCTCAACGCCTACTTTCACCAGCCTGAG
GCCATCGAGGAGTTCCCTGTGCCAGCCCTGCACCACCCAGTGTTCCAGCAGGAGAGCTTTACCCGCCAGG
TGCTGTGGAAACTGCTGAAAGTGGTGAAGTTCGGAGAGGTCATCAGCTACAGCCACCTGGCCGCCCTGGC
CGGCAATCCCGCCGCCACCGCCGCCGTGAAAACCGCCCTGAGCGGAAATCCCGTGCCCATTCTGATCCCC
TGCCACCGGGTGGTGCAGGGCGACCTGGACGTGGGGGGCTACGAGGGCGGGCTCGCCGTGAAAGAGTGGC
TGCTGGCCCACGAGGGCCACAGACTGGGCAAGCCTGGGCTGGGTTCTAGAGCAGAAAATAAGGCTAAAGT
CTCAATGGCCGGCGCTAAGCGCGTTCCCGTGACCGTAACTGCCGCTTCTAAACCCGGGTTGCGCCCGGCG
ACTGCTCTTGGAGATATTGGCAACAAGGTGTCTGAAGAGCTGCAGGCTCGCGTGCCACTGAAGCGAGAGG
CTAAGACGCTGGGAACTGGAAAGGGTACGGTTAAGGCCCTGCCGAAGCCAGTGGAGAAAGTTCCTGTCTG
CGAACCGGCTAGAATGGCTGGACACCTGGCTTCAGACTTCGCCTTCTCACCCCCACCAGGTGGGGGTGAT
GGGTCAGCAGGGCTGGAGCCGGGCTGGGTGGATCCTCGAACCTGGCTAAGCTTCCAAGGGCCTCCAGGTG
GGCCTGGAATCGGACCAGGCTCAGAGGTATTGGGGATCTCCCCATGTCCGCCCGCATACGAGTTCTGCGG
AGGGATGGCATACTGTGGACCTCAGGTTGGACTGGGCCTAGTCCCCCAAGTTGGCGTGGAGACTTTGCAG
CCTGAGGGCCAGGCAGGAGCACGAGTGGAAAGCAACTCAGAGGGAACCTCCTCTGAGCCCTGTGCCGACC
GCCCCAATGCCGTGAAGTTGGAGAAGGTGGAACCAACTCCCGAGGAGTCCCAGGACATGAAAGCCCTGCA
GAAGGAGCTAGAACAGTTTGCCAAGCTGCTGAAGCAGAAGAGGATCACCTTGGGGTACACCCAGGCCGAC
GTGGGGCTCACCCTGGGCGTTCTCTTTGGAAAGGTGTTCAGCCAGACCACCATCTGTCGCTTCGAGGCCT
TGCAGCTCAGCCTTAAGAACATGTGTAAGCTGCGGCCCCTGCTGGAGAAGTGGGTGGAGGAAGCCGACAA
CAATGAGAACCTTCAGGAGATATGCAAATCGGAGACCCTGGTGCAGGCCCGGAAGAGAAAGCGAACTAGC
ATTGAGAACCGTGTGAGGTGGAGTCTGGAGACCATGTTTCTGAAGTGCCCGAAGCCCTCCCTACAGCAGA
TCACTCACATCGCCAATCAGCTTGGGCTAGAGAAGGATGTGGTTCGAGTATGGTTCTGTAACCGGCGCCA
GAAGGGCAAAAGATCAAGTATTGAGTATTCCCAACGAGAAGAGTATGAGGCTACAGGGACACCTTTCCCA
GGGGGGGCTGTATCCTTTCCTCTGCCCCCAGGTCCCCACTTTGGCACCCCAGGCTATGGAAGCCCCCACT
TCACCACACTCTACTCAGTCCCTTTTCCTGAGGGCGAGGCCTTTCCCTCTGTTCCCGTCACTGCTCTGGG
CTCTCCCATGCATTCAAACTGAGTCGACAATCAACCTCTGGATTACAAAATTTGTGAAAGATTGACTGGT
ATTCTTAACTATGTTGCTCCTTTTACGCTATGTGGATACGCTGCTTTAATGCCTTTGTATCATGCTATTG
CTTCCCGTATGGCTTTCATTTTCTCCTCCTTGTATAAATCCTGGTTGCTGTCTCTTTATGAGGAGTTGTG
GCCCGTTGTCAGGCAACGTGGCGTGGTGTGCACTGTGTTTGCTGACGCAACCCCCACTGGTTGGGGCATT
GCCACCACCTGTCAGCTCCTTTCCGGGACTTTCGCTTTCCCCCTCCCTATTGCCACGGCGGAACTCATCG
CCGCCTGCCTTGCCCGCTGCTGGACAGGGGCTCGGCTGTTGGGCACTGACAATTCCGTGGTGTTGTCGGG
GAAGCTGACGTCCTTTCCATGGCTGCTCGCCTGTGTTGCCACCTGGATTCTGCGCGGGACGTCCTTCTGC
TACGTCCCTTCGGCCCTCAATCCAGCGGACCTTCCTTCCCGCGGCCTGCTGCCGGCTCTGCGGCCTCTTC
CGCGTCTTCGCCTTCGCCCTCAGACGAGTCGGATCTCCCTTTGGGCCGCCTCCCCGCCTGGAATTCGAGC
TCGGTACCTTTAAGACCAATGACTTACAAGGCAGCTGTAGATCTTAGCCACTTTTTAAAAGAAAAGGGGG
GACTGGAAGGGCTAATTCACTCCCAACGAAGACAAGATCTGCTTTTTGCTTGTACTGGGTCTCTCTGGTT
AGACCAGATCTGAGCCTGGGAGCTCTCTGGCTAACTAGGGAACCCACTGCTTAAGCCTCAATAAAGCTTG
CCTTGAGTGCTTCAAGTAGTGTGTGCCCGTCTGTTGTGTGACTCTGGTAACTAGAGATCCCTCAGACCCT
TTTAGTCAGTGTGGAAAATCTCTAGCAGTAGTAGTTCATGTCATCTTATTATTCAGTATTTATAACTTGC
AAAGAAATGAATATCAGAGAGTGAGAGGAACTTGTTTATTGCAGCTTATAATGGTTACAAATAAAGCAAT
AGCATCACAAATTTCACAAATAAAGCATTTTTTTCACTGCATTCTAGTTGTGGTTTGTCCAAACTCATCA
ATGTATCTTATCATGTCTGGCTCTAGCTATCCCGCCCCTAACTCCGCCCATCCCGCCCCTAACTCCGCCC
AGTTCCGCCCATTCTCCGCCCCATGGCTGACTAATTTTTTTTATTTATGCAGAGGCCGAGGCCGCCTCGG
CCTCTGAGCTATTCCAGAAGTAGTGAGGAGGCTTTTTTGGAGGCCTAGGGACGTACCCAATTCGCCCTAT
AGTGAGTCGTATTACGCGCGCTCACTGGCCGTCGTTTTACAACGTCGTGACTGGGAAAACCCTGGCGTTA
CCCAACTTAATCGCCTTGCAGCACATCCCCCTTTCGCCAGCTGGCGTAATAGCGAAGAGGCCCGCACCGA
TCGCCCTTCCCAACAGTTGCGCAGCCTGAATGGCGAATGGG
[124 nt withheld, positions 6062-6185]
C
[91 nt withheld, positions 6187-6277]
A
[49 nt withheld, positions 6279-6327]
CCTTTGACGTTGGAGTCCACGTTCTTT
[37 nt withheld, positions 6355-6391]
ACCCTATCTCGGTCTATTCTTTTGATTTATAAGGGATTTTGCCGATTTCGGCCTATTGGTTAAAAAATGA
GCTGATTTAACAAAAATTTAACGCGAATTTTAACAAAATATTAACGCTTACAATTTAGGTGGCACTTTTC
GGGGAAATGTGCGCGGAACCCCTATTTGTTTATTTTTCTAAATACATTCAAATATGTATCCGCTCATGAG
ACAATAACCCTGATAAATGCTTCAATAATATTGAAAAAGGAAGAGTATGAGTATTCAACATTTCCGTGTC
GCCCTTATTCCCTTTTTTGCGGCATTTTGCCTTCCTGTTTTTGCTCACCCAGAAACGCTGGTGAAAGTAA
AAGATGCTGAAGATCAGTTGGGTGCACGAGTGGGTTACATCGAACTGGATCTCAACAGCGGTAAGATCCT
TGAGAGTTTTCGCCCCGAAGAACGTTTTCCAATGATGAGCACTTTTAAAGTTCTGCTATGTGGCGCGGTA
TTATCCCGTATTGACGCCGGGCAAGAGCAACTCGGTCGCCGCATACACTATTCTCAGAATGACTTGGTTG
AGTACTCACCAGTCACAGAAAAGCATCTTACGGATGGCATGACAGTAAGAGAATTATGCAGTGCTGCCAT
AACCATGAGTGATAACACTGCGGCCAACTTACTTCTGACAACGATCGGAGGACCGAAGGAGCTAACCGCT
TTTTTGCACAACATGGGGGATCATGTAACTCGCCTTGATCGTTGGGAACCGGAGCTGAATGAAGCCATAC
CAAACGACGAGCGTGACACCACGATGCCTGTAGCAATGGCAACAACGTTGCGCAAACTATTAACTGGCGA
ACTACTTACTCTAGCTTCCCGGCAACAATTAATAGACTGGATGGAGGCGGATAAAGTTGCAGGACCACTT
CTGCGCTCGGCCCTTCCGGCTGGCTGGTTTATTGCTGATAAATCTGGAGCCGGTGAGCGTGGGTCTCGCG
GTATCATTGCAGCACTGGGGCCAGATGGTAAGCCCTCCCGTATCGTAGTTATCTACACGACGGGGAGTCA
GGCAACTATGGATGAACGAAATAGACAGATCGCTGAGATAGGTGCCTCACTGATTAAGCATTGGTAACTG
TCAGACCAAGTTTACTCATATATACTTTAGATTGATTTAAAACTTCATTTTTAATTTAAAAGGATCTAGG
TGAAGATCCTTTTTGATAATCTCATGACCAAAATCCCTTAACGTGAGTTTTCGTTCCACTGAGCGTCAGA
CCCCGTAGAAAAGATCAAAGGATCTTCTTGAGATCCTTTTTTTCTGCGCGTAATCTGCTGCTTGCAAACA
AAAAAACCACCGCTACCAGCGGTGGTTTGTTTGCCGGATCAAGAGCTACCAACTCTTTTTCCGAAGGTAA
CTGGCTTCAGCAGAGCGCAGATACCAAATACTGTTCTTCTAGTGTAGCCGTAGTTAGGCCACCACTTCAA
GAACTCTGTAGCACCGCCTACATACCTCGCTCTGCTAATCCTGTTACCAGTGGCTGCTGCCAGTGGCGAT
AAGTCGTGTCTTACCGGGTTGGACTCAAGACGATAGTTACCGGATAAGGCGCAGCGGTCGGGCTGAACGG
GGGGTTCGTGCACACAGCCCAGCTTGGAGCGAACGACCTACACCGAACTGAGATACCTACAGCGTGAGCT
ATGAGAAAGCGCCACGCTTCCCGAAGGGAGAAAGGCGGACAGGTATCCGGTAAGCGGCAGGGTCGGAACA
GGAGAGCGCACGAGGGAGCTTCCAGGGGGAAACGCCTGGTATCTTTATAGTCCTGTCGGGTTTCGCCACC
TCTGACTTGAGCGTCGATTTTTGTGATGCTCGTCAGGGGGGCGGAGCCTATGGAAAAACGCCAGCAACGC
GGCCTTTTTACGGTTCCTGGCCTTTTGCTGGCCTTTTGCTCACATGTTCTTTCCTGCGTTATCCCCTGAT
TCTGTGGATAACCGTATTACCGCCTTTGAGTGAGCTGATACCGCTCGCCGCAGCCGAACGACCGAGCGCA
GCGAGTCAGTGAGCGAGGAAGCGGAAGAGCGCCCAATACGCAAACCGCCTCTCCCCGCGCGTTGGCCGAT
TCATTAATGCAGCTG
